>Addgene plasmid #100506 | pCMV_mEm_4GS_LF82_349 | addgene full sequence | sequence record 212786 | Addgene NGS Result
ATTCGCCATTCAGGCTGCGCAACTGTTGGGAAGGGCGATCGGTGCGGGCCTCTTCGCTATTACGCCAGCT
GGCGAAAGGGGGATGTGCTGCAAGGCGATTAAGTTGGGTAACGCCAGGGTTTTCCCAGTCACGACGTTGT
AAAACGACGGCCAGTGAGTTCGAGCTTGCATGCCTGCAGGTCGTTACATAACTTACGGTAAATGGCCCGC
CTGGCTGACCGCCCAACGACCCCCGCCCATTGACGTCAATAATGACGTATGTTCCCATAGTAACGCCAAT
AGGGACTTTCCATTGACGTCAATGGGTGGAGTATTTACGGTAAACTGCCCACTTGGCAGTACATCAAGTG
TATCATATGCCAAGTACGCCCCCTATTGACGTCAATGACGGTAAATGGCCCGCCTGGCATTATGCCCAGT
ACATGACCTTATGGGACTTTCCTACTTGGCAGTACATCTACGTATTAGTCATCGCTATTACCATGGTGAT
GCGGTTTTGGCAGTACATCAATGGGCGTGGATAGCGGTTTGACTCACGGGGATTTCCAAGTCTCCACCCC
ATTGACGTCAATGGGAGTTTGTTTTGGCACCAAAATCAACGGGACTTTCCAAAATGTCGTAACAACTCCG
CCCCATTGACGCAAATGGGCGGTAGGCGTGTACGGTGGGAGGTCTATATAAGCAGAGCTCGTTTAGTGAA
CCGTCAGATCGCCTGGAGACGCCATCCACGCTGTTTTGACCTCCATAGAAGACACCGGGACCGATCCAGC
CTCCGGACTCTAGAGGATCCGGTACTAGAGGAACTGAAAAACCAGAAAGTTAACTGGTAAGTTTAGTCTT
TTTGTCTTTTATTTCAGGTCCCGGATCCGGTGGTGGTGCAAATCAAAGAACTGCTCCTCAGTGGATGTTG
CCTTTACTTCTAGGCCTGTACGGAAGTGTTACTTCTGCTCTAAAAGCTGCGGAATTGTACCCGCGGGCCC
ACCATGGTGAGCAAGGGCGAGGAGCTGTTCACCGGGGTGGTGCCCATCCTGGTCGAGCTGGACGGCGACG
TAAACGGCCACAAGTTCAGCGTGTCCGGCGAGGGCGAGGGCGATGCCACCTACGGCAAGCTGACCCTGAA
GTTCATCTGCACCACCGGCAAGCTGCCCGTGCCCTGGCCCACCCTCGTGACCACCTTGACCTACGGCGTG
CAGTGCTTCGCCCGCTACCCCGACCACATGAAGCAGCACGACTTCTTCAAGTCCGCCATGCCCGAAGGCT
ACGTCCAGGAGCGCACCATCTTCTTCAAGGACGACGGCAACTACAAGACCCGCGCCGAGGTGAAGTTCGA
GGGCGACACCCTGGTGAACCGCATCGAGCTGAAGGGCATCGACTTCAAGGAGGACGGCAACATCCTGGGG
CACAAGCTGGAGTACAACTACAACAGCCACAAGGTCTATATCACCGCCGACAAGCAGAAGAACGGCATCA
AGGTGAACTTCAAGACCCGCCACAACATCGAGGACGGCAGCGTGCAGCTCGCCGACCACTACCAGCAGAA
CACCCCCATCGGCGACGGCCCCGTGCTGCTGCCCGACAACCACTACCTGAGCACCCAGTCCAAGCTGAGC
AAAGACCCCAACGAGAAGCGCGATCACATGGTCCTGCTGGAGTTCGTGACCGCCGCCGGGATCACTCTCG
GCATGGACGAGCTGTACAAGCGAATTGGTGGAGGGGGCGGTTCCGGTGGCGGAGGTTCCCGAATTCGTCG
ACGGAGATCTGATATGTTATCAATTAATTTAACAACTACAGCGTCACGTTTAGAACTATGTTCATCAACT
TTATGGTCATTATTACATCAAACAATTATACCCGATGAAATAAATGTATGGGTATCGAAAGAGCCCTACT
TGGCTGATGAGGGCATAAATGAGATACCTATATTTATAACAGAATTGAATTCAGTTAGAAACATTATCAA
AATTAAATTTACAAAAAATATAGGTCCCTACAGAAAAATAATTCCAATACTTAGAGAAAGTAACGCAGAC
GACATCATTGTATATGCCGACGATGATGTCATTTATGGATGCACTTGGCTTGAAACATTATATGATGAGT
TTTTGAAAAACTCATGTTCTGTAGTTGTAGCCTCTAGGGTTAGGCTTATGCAGTATAATGTATTTGGTAA
ATTGAAAAGTTATTTATCGTTTCCATTATGCACTGAAAGTATTTTGCTTGAAAATGATTTTATTATTACC
GGGGTAGGTGGCTGTATTTTATCCCGCTCGATCATTAAAGATGAGTTTATTACAAATAATGAATTTATGT
CCATTGCACCTACAACTGATGATATATGGATTAGTAAAATCATAGAACTTTCTGGGGGATTTGTAAAATG
CTTACCTGTTAACTTAAAAAACATAAATGAAATTTCACATGAAATCAATGCATTAAGCCAAGACAACATG
GTGATAAAATATAAAAGTAATATTTTAATTCGTTTCGCAAATAAAATTATTAATAAGGTTAAGTGCTATT
TTTGTTTGATTTCATCAGGAAATGATGTTGCAATAAAAAAAGTAAATCGTTATTTTGATAATTGAATCGG
TACCCTCGAGAAGCTTGCGGCCGCGGGGATCCAGACATGATAAGATACATTGATGAGTTTGGACAAACCA
CAACTAGAATGCAGTGAAAAAAATGCTTTATTTGTGAAATTTGTGATGCTATTGCTTTATTTGTAACCAT
TATAAGCTGCAATAAACAAGTTAACAACAACAATTGCATTCATTTTATGTTTCAGGTTCAGGGGGAGGTG
TGGGAGGTTTTTTCGGATCCTCTAGAGTCGATCTGCAGGCATGCTAGCTTGGCGTAATCATGGTCATAGC
TGTTTCCTGTGTGAAATTGTTATCCGCTCACAATTCCACACAACATACGAGCCGGAAGCATAAAGTGTAA
AGCCTGGGGTGCCTAATGAGTGAGCTAACTCACATTAATTGCGTTGCGCTCACTGCCCGCTTTCCAGTCG
GGAAACCTGTCGTGCCAGCTGCATTAATGAATCGGCCAACGCGCGGGGAGAGGCGGTTTGCGTATTGGGC
GCTCTTCCGCTTCCTCGCTCACTGACTCGCTGCGCTCGGTCGTTCGGCTGCGGCGAGCGGTATCAGCTCA
CTCAAAGGCGGTAATACGGTTATCCACAGAATCAGGGGATAACGCAGGAAAGAACATGTGAGCAAAAGGC
CAGCAAAAGGCCAGGAACCGTAAAAAGGCCGCGTTGCTGGCGTTTTTCCATAGGCTCCGCCCCCCTGACG
AGCATCACAAAAATCGACGCTCAAGTCAGAGGTGGCGAAACCCGACAGGACTATAAAGATACCAGGCGTT
TCCCCCTGGAAGCTCCCTCGTGCGCTCTCCTGTTCCGACCCTGCCGCTTACCGGATACCTGTCCGCCTTT
CTCCCTTCGGGAAGCGTGGCGCTTTCTCATAGCTCACGCTGTAGGTATCTCAGTTCGGTGTAGGTCGTTC
GCTCCAAGCTGGGCTGTGTGCACGAACCCCCCGTTCAGCCCGACCGCTGCGCCTTATCCGGTAACTATCG
TCTTGAGTCCAACCCGGTAAGACACGACTTATCGCCACTGGCAGCAGCCACTGGTAACAGGATTAGCAGA
GCGAGGTATGTAGGCGGTGCTACAGAGTTCTTGAAGTGGTGGCCTAACTACGGCTACACTAGAAGAACAG
TATTTGGTATCTGCGCTCTGCTGAAGCCAGTTACCTTCGGAAAAAGAGTTGGTAGCTCTTGATCCGGCAA
ACAAACCACCGCTGGTAGCGGTGGTTTTTTTGTTTGCAAGCAGCAGATTACGCGCAGAAAAAAAGGATCT
CAAGAAGATCCTTTGATCTTTTCTACGGGGTCTGACGCTCAGTGGAACGAAAACTCACGTTAAGGGATTT
TGGTCATGAGATTATCAAAAAGGATCTTCACCTAGATCCTTTTAAATTAAAAATGAAGTTTTAAATCAAT
CTAAAGTATATATGAGTAAACTTGGTCTGACAGTTACCAATGCTTAATCAGTGAGGCACCTATCTCAGCG
ATCTGTCTATTTCGTTCATCCATAGTTGCCTGACTCCCCGTCGTGTAGATAACTACGATACGGGAGGGCT
TACCATCTGGCCCCAGTGCTGCAATGATACCGCGAGACCCACGCTCACCGGCTCCAGATTTATCAGCAAT
AAACCAGCCAGCCGGAAGGGCCGAGCGCAGAAGTGGTCCTGCAACTTTATCCGCCTCCATCCAGTCTATT
AATTGTTGCCGGGAAGCTAGAGTAAGTAGTTCGCCAGTTAATAGTTTGCGCAACGTTGTTGCCATTGCTA
CAGGCATCGTGGTGTCACGCTCGTCGTTTGGTATGGCTTCATTCAGCTCCGGTTCCCAACGATCAAGGCG
AGTTACATGATCCCCCATGTTGTGCAAAAAAGCGGTTAGCTCCTTCGGTCCTCCGATCGTTGTCAGAAGT
AAGTTGGCCGCAGTGTTATCACTCATGGTTATGGCAGCACTGCATAATTCTCTTACTGTCATGCCATCCG
TAAGATGCTTTTCTGTGACTGGTGAGTACTCAACCAAGTCATTCTGAGAATAGTGTATGCGGCGACCGAG
TTGCTCTTGCCCGGCGTCAATACGGGATAATACCGCGCCACATAGCAGAACTTTAAAAGTGCTCATCATT
GGAAAACGTTCTTCGGGGCGAAAACTCTCAAGGATCTTACCGCTGTTGAGATCCAGTTCGATGTAACCCA
CTCGTGCACCCAACTGATCTTCAGCATCTTTTACTTTCACCAGCGTTTCTGGGTGAGCAAAAACAGGAAG
GCAAAATGCCGCAAAAAAGGGAATAAGGGCGACACGGAAATGTTGAATACTCATACTCTTCCTTTTTCAA
TATTATTGAAGCATTTATCAGGGTTATTGTCTCATGAGCGGATACATATTTGAATGTATTTAGAAAAATA
AACAAATAGGGGTTCCGCGCACATTTCCCCGAAAAGTGCCACCTGACGTCTAAGAAACCATTATTATCAT
GACATTAACCTATAAAAATAGGCGTATCACGAGGCCCTTTCGTCTCGCGCGTTTCGGTGATGACGGTGAA
AACCTCTGACACATGCAGCTCCCGGAGACGGTCACAGCTTGTCTGTAAGCGGATGCCGGGAGCAGACAAG
CCCGTCAGGGCGCGTCAGCGGGTGTTGGCGGGTGTCGGGGCTGGCTTAACTATGCGGCATCAGAGCAGAT
TGTACTGAGAGTGCACCATATGCGGTGTGAAATACCGCACAGATGCGTAAGGAGAAAATACCGCATCAGG
CGCC
Features (pLannotate 1.2.2; 16 found; start..end, strand, type, name):
      2..157     -  CDS            lacZα (fragment): LacZα fragment of β-galactosidase; lacZ fragment
    163..183     -  misc_feature   MCS (fragment): pUC18/19 multiple cloning site
    182..485     +  enhancer       CMV enhancer: human cytomegalovirus immediate early enhancer
    486..689     +  promoter       CMV promoter: human cytomegalovirus (CMV) immediate early promoter
    827..923     +  intron         SV40 intron: modified SV40 intron with splice donor and acceptor sites
    984..1700    +  CDS            mEmerald: mEmerald is a basic (constitutively fluorescent) green fluorescent protein published in 1998, derived from Aequorea victoria. It is reported to be a very rapidly-maturing monomer with moderate acid sensitivity.
   2618..2752    -  polyA_signal   SV40 poly(A) signal: SV40 polyadenylation signal
   2887..2903    -  protein_bind   lac operator: The lac repressor binds to the lac operator to inhibit transcription in E. coli. This inhibition can be relieved by adding lactose or isopropyl-β-D-thiogalactopyranoside (IPTG). lac repressor encoded by lacI
   2911..2941    -  promoter       lac promoter: promoter for the E. coli lac operon
   2956..2977    -  protein_bind   CAP binding site: CAP binding activates transcription in the presence of cAMP. E. coli catabolite activator protein
   2990..3082    -  CDS            lacI (fragment): lac repressor; lacI; The lac repressor binds to the lac operator to inhibit transcription in E. coli. This inhibition can be relieved by adding lactose or isopropyl-β-D-thiogalactopyranoside (IPTG).
   3265..3853    -  rep_origin     ori: high-copy-number ColE1/pMB1/pBR322/pUC origin of replication
   4024..4884    -  CDS            AmpR: β-lactamase; bla; confers resistance to ampicillin, carbenicillin, and related antibiotics
   4885..4989    -  promoter       AmpR promoter: bla
   5084..5119    +  CDS            rop (fragment): Rop protein, which maintains plasmids at low copy number; rop
   5221..5320    +  misc_feature   bom (fragment): basis of mobility region from pBR322
