[The description below was written by a language model from this plasmid's Addgene catalogue record and pLannotate feature annotations shown in this document.]
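Description:
pCMV_mEm_4GS_LF82_349 is a mammalian expression plasmid built on a pUC-derived pCMV backbone and designed to produce a bacterial protein as a green fluorescent fusion in cultured mammalian cells. It is maintained in E. coli through a high-copy ColE1/pUC-type origin and selected with ampicillin via the β-lactamase gene and its native promoter. Remnants of the cloning-vector ancestry (fragments of lacZα, the pUC multiple cloning site, the lac promoter/operator and CAP site, and short pieces of lacI, rop and bom) are also annotated but have no role in the expression cassette. No mammalian selection marker is annotated, which suggests use by transient transfection.

The expression unit consists of the human cytomegalovirus immediate-early enhancer and promoter, followed by a modified SV40 intron that provides splice sites to support mRNA processing, then the mEmerald coding sequence, a rapidly maturing monomeric GFP derivative. The 822 bp LF82_349 coding sequence from E. coli LF82 was inserted downstream of mEmerald by ligation-independent cloning, so the fluorescent protein sits at the N terminus of the fusion. The "4GS" in the name presumably denotes a glycine-serine linker between the two, although the record does not describe it. The insert itself is not annotated in the feature table but would occupy the gap between mEmerald and the SV40 polyadenylation signal that ends the cassette. The record does not state the function of LF82_349. The plasmid comes from a collection made for a multi-phenotypic imaging screen in which candidate bacterial effectors were expressed exogenously in HeLa cells, allowing localisation of the fusion and its effects on host cell phenotypes to be assessed by microscopy.
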