Addgene plasmid #100506: pCMV_mEm_4GS_LF82_349
Purpose: Mammalian expression of E. coli LF82_349 CDS fused to mEmerald
Depositing lab: Alan Huett. Depositing organization: University of Nottingham. Publication: A multi-phenotypic imaging screen to identify bacterial effectors by exogenous expression in a HeLa cell line. Collins A, Huett A. Sci Data. 2018 May 15;5:180081. doi: 10.1038/sdata.2018.81. PubMed 29762554.
Backbone
  Vector backbone: pCMV
  Backbone size w/o insert (bp): 4502
  Vector type: Mammalian Expression
Growth in bacteria
  Bacterial resistance: Ampicillin, 100 μg/mL
  Growth temperature: 37°C
  Growth strain: XL1 Blue
  Copy number: High Copy
Gene/Insert
  Gene/Insert name: LF82_349
  Insert size (bp): 822
  Promoter: CMV
  Tag / fusion protein: mEmerald (N terminal on backbone)
  Cloning method: Ligation Independent Cloning
  Sequencing primers: 5′ ACTTCTGCTCTAAAAGCTGCGG; 3′ CACTGCATTCTAGTTGTGGTTTGTC
Terms and licenses: Academic/Nonprofit Terms; Industry Terms: Not Available to Industry
How to cite: pCMV_mEm_4GS_LF82_349 was a gift from Alan Huett (Addgene plasmid # 100506 ; http://n2t.net/addgene:100506 ; RRID:Addgene_100506)
